>Addgene plasmid #225941 | pLV-SFFV-KTN1-WPRE-UbC-Emerald | addgene full sequence | sequence record 446792 | Addgene NGS Result
TGATATCGAGCTTGCTACAAGGGACTTTCCGCTGGGGACTTTCCAGGGAGGCGTGGCCTGGGCGGGACTG
GGGAGTGGCGAGCCCTCAGATCCTGCATATAAGCAGCTGCTTTTTGCCTGTACTGGGTCTCTCTGGTTAG
ACCAGATCTGAGCCTGGGAGCTCTCTGGCTAACTAGGGAACCCACTGCTTAAGCCTCAATAAAGCTTGCC
TTGAGTGCTTCAAGTAGTGTGTGCCCGTCTGTTGTGTGACTCTGGTAACTAGAGATCCCTCAGACCCTTT
TAGTCAGTGTGGAAAATCTCTAGCAGTGGCGCCCGAACAGGGACTTGAAAGCGAAAGGGAAACCAGAGGA
GCTCTCTCGACGCAGGACTCGGCTTGCTGAAGCGCGCACGGCAAGAGGCGAGGGGCGGCGACTGGTGAGT
ACGCCAAAAATTTTGACTAGCGGAGGCTAGAAGGAGAGAGATGGGTGCGAGAGCGTCAGTATTAAGCGGG
GGAGAATTAGATCGCGATGGGAAAAAATTCGGTTAAGGCCAGGGGGAAAGAAAAAATATAAATTAAAACA
TATAGTATGGGCAAGCAGGGAGCTAGAACGATTCGCAGTTAATCCTGGCCTGTTAGAAACATCAGAAGGC
TGTAGACAAATACTGGGACAGCTACAACCATCCCTTCAGACAGGATCAGAAGAACTTAGATCATTATATA
ATACAGTAGCAACCCTCTATTGTGTGCATCAAAGGATAGAGATAAAAGACACCAAGGAAGCTTTAGACAA
GATAGAGGAAGAGCAAAACAAAAGTAAGACCACCGCACAGCAAGCGGCCGGCCGCTGATCTTCAGACCTG
GAGGAGGAGATATGAGGGACAATTGGAGAAGTGAATTATATAAATATAAAGTAGTAAAAATTGAACCATT
AGGAGTAGCACCCACCAAGGCAAAGAGAAGAGTGGTGCAGAGAGAAAAAAGAGCAGTGGGAATAGGAGCT
TTGTTCCTTGGGTTCTTGGGAGCAGCAGGAAGCACTATGGGCGCAGCGTCAATGACGCTGACGGTACAGG
CCAGACAATTATTGTCTGGTATAGTGCAGCAGCAGAACAATTTGCTGAGGGCTATTGAGGCGCAACAGCA
TCTGTTGCAACTCACAGTCTGGGGCATCAAGCAGCTCCAGGCAAGAATCCTGGCTGTGGAAAGATACCTA
AAGGATCAACAGCTCCTGGGGATTTGGGGTTGCTCTGGAAAACTCATTTGCACCACTGCTGTGCCTTGGA
ATGCTAGTTGGAGTAATAAATCTCTGGAACAGATTTGGAATCACACGACCTGGATGGAGTGGGACAGAGA
AATTAACAATTACACAAGCTTAATACACTCCTTAATTGAAGAATCGCAAAACCAGCAAGAAAAGAATGAA
CAAGAATTATTGGAATTAGATAAATGGGCAAGTTTGTGGAATTGGTTTAACATAACAAATTGGCTGTGGT
ATATAAAATTATTCATAATGATAGTAGGAGGCTTGGTAGGTTTAAGAATAGTTTTTGCTGTACTTTCTAT
AGTGAATAGAGTTAGGCAGGGATATTCACCATTATCGTTTCAGACCCACCTCCCAACCCCGAGGGGACCC
GACAGGCCCGAAGGAATAGAAGAAGAAGGTGGAGAGAGAGACAGAGACAGATCCATTCGATTAGTGAACG
GATCTCGACGGTATCGCCAAATGGCAGTATTCATCCACAATTTTAAAAGAAAAGGGGGGATTGGGGGGTA
CAGTGCAGGGGAAAGAATAGTAGACATAATAGCAACAGACATACAAACTAAAGAATTACAAAAACAAATT
ACAAAAATTCAAAATTTTCGGGTTTATTACAGGGACAGCAGAGATCCAGTTTGGATCGATAAGCTTGATA
TCGAATTCCTGCAGCCCCGATAAAATAAAAGATTTTATTTAGTCTCCAGAAAAAGGGGGGAATGAAAGAC
CCCACCTGTAGGTTTGGCAAGCTAGCTGCAGTAACGCCATTTTGCAAGGCATGGAAAAATACCAAACCAA
GAATAGAGAAGTTCAGATCAAGGGCGGGTACATGAAAATAGCTAACGTTGGGCCAAACAGGATATCTGCG
GTGAGCAGTTTCGGCCCCGGCCCGGGGCCAAGAACAGATGGTCACCGCAGTTTCGGCCCCGGCCCGAGGC
CAAGAACAGATGGTCCCCAGATATGGCCCAACCCTCAGCAGTTTCTTAAGACCCATCAGATGTTTCCAGG
CTCCCCCAAGGACCTGAAATGACCCTGCGCCTTATTTGAATTAACCAATCAGCCTGCTTCTCGCTTCTGT
TCGCGCGCTTCTGCTTCCCGAGCTCTATAAAAGAGCTCACAACCCCTCACTCGGCGCGCCAGTCCTCCGA
CAGACTGAGTCGCCCGGGGGGGATCCACCGGTCGCCACCATGGAGTTTTATGAGTCAGCATATTTTATTG
TTCTTATTCCTTCAATAGTTATTACAGTAATTTTCCTCTTCTTCTGGCTTTTCATGAAAGAAACATTATA
TGATGAAGTTCTTGCAAAACAGAAAAGAGAACAAAAGCTTATTCCTACCAAAACAGATAAAAAGAAAGCA
GAAAAGAAAAAGAATAAAAAGAAAGAAATCCAGAATGGAAACCTCCATGAATCCGACTCTGAGAGTGTAC
CTCGAGACTTTAAATTATCAGATGCTTTGGCAGTAGAAGATGATCAAGTTGCACCTGTTCCATTGAATGT
CGTTGAAACTTCAAGTAGTGTTAGGGAAAGAAAAAAGAAGGAAAAGAAACAAAAGCCTGTGCTTGAAGAG
CAGGTCATCAAAGAAAGTGACGCATCAAAGATTCCTGGCAAAAAAGTAGAACCTGTCCCAGTTACTAAAC
AGCCCACCCCTCCCTCTGAAGCAGCTGCCTCGAAGAAGAAACCAGGGCAGAAGAAGTCTAAAAATGGAAG
CGATGACCAGGATAAAAAGGTGGAAACTCTCATGGTACCATCAAAAAGGCAAGAAGCATTGCCCCTCCAC
CAAGAGACTAAACAAGAAAGTGGATCAGGGAAGAAGAAAGCTTCATCAAAGAAACAAAAGACAGAAAATG
TCTTCGTAGATGAACCCCTTATTCATGCAACTACTTATATTCCTTTGATGGATAATGCTGACTCAAGTCC
TGTGGTAGATAAGAGAGAGGTTATTGATTTGCTTAAACCTGACCAAGTAGAAGGGATCCAGAAATCTGGG
ACTAAAAAACTGAAGACCGAAACTGACAAAGAAAATGCTGAAGTGAAGTTTAAAGATTTTCTTCTGTCCT
TGAAGACTATGATGTTTTCTGAAGATGAGGCTCTTTGTGTTGTAGACTTGCTAAAGGAGAAGTCTGGTGT
AATACAAGATGCTTTAAAGAAGTCAAGTAAGGGAGAATTGACTACGCTTATACATCAGCTTCAAGAAAAG
GACAAGTTACTCGCTGCTGTGAAGGAAGATGCTGCTGCTACAAAGGATCGGTGTAAGCAGTTAACCCAGG
AAATGATGACAGAGAAAGAAAGAAGCAATGTGGTTATAACAAGGATGAAAGATCGAATTGGAACATTAGA
AAAGGAACATAATGTATTTCAAAACAAAATACATGTCAGTTATCAAGAGACTCAACAGATGCAGATGAAG
TTTCAGCAAGTTCGTGAGCAGATGGAGGCAGAGATAGCTCACTTGAAGCAGGAAAATGGTATACTGAGAG
ATGCAGTCAGCAACACTACAAATCAACTGGAAAGCAAGCAGTCTGCAGAACTAAATAAACTACGCCAGGA
TTATGCTAGGTTGGTGAATGAGCTGACTGAGAAAACAGGAAAGCTACAGCAAGAGGAAGTCCAAAAGAAG
AATGCTGAGCAAGCAGCTACTCAGTTGAAGGTTCAACTACAAGAAGCTGAGAGAAGGTGGGAAGAAGTTC
AGAGCTACATCAGGAAGAGAACAGCGGAACATGAGGCAGCACAGCAAGATTTACAGAGTAAATTTGTGGC
CAAAGAAAATGAAGTACAGAGTCTGCATAGTAAGCTTACAGATACCTTGGTATCAAAACAACAGTTGGAG
CAAAGACTAATGCAGTTAATGGAATCAGAGCAGAAAAGGGTGAACAAAGAAGAGTCTCTACAAATGCAGG
TTCAGGATATTTTGGAGCAGAATGAGGCTTTGAAAGCTCAAATTCAGCAGTTCCATTCCCAGATAGCAGC
CCAGACCTCCGCTTCAGTTCTAGCAGAAGAATTACATAAAGTGATTGCAGAAAAGGATAAGCAGATAAAA
CAGACTGAAGATTCTTTAGCAAGTGAACGTGATCGTTTAACAAGTAAAGAAGAGGAACTTAAGGATATAC
AGAATATGAATTTCTTATTAAAAGCTGAAGTGCAGAAATTACAGGCCCTGGCAAATGAGCAGGCTGCTGC
TGCACATGAATTGGAGAAGATGCAACAAAGTGTTTATGTTAAAGATGATAAAATAAGATTGCTGGAAGAG
CAACTACAACATGAAATTTCAAACAAAATGGAAGAATTTAAGATTCTAAATGACCAAAACAAAGCATTAA
AATCAGAAGTTCAGAAGCTACAGACTCTTGTTTCTGAACAGCCTAATAAGGATGTTGTGGAACAAATGGA
AAAATGCATTCAAGAAAAAGATGAGAAGTTAAAGACTGTGGAAGAATTACTTGAAACTGGACTTATTCAG
GTGGCAACTAAAGAAGAGGAGCTGAATGCAATAAGAACAGAAAATTCATCTCTGACAAAAGAAGTTCAAG
ACTTAAAAGCTAAGCAAAATGATCAGGTTTCTTTTGCCTCTCTAGTTGAAGAACTTAAGAAAGTGATCCA
TGAGAAAGATGGAAAGATCAAGTCTGTAGAAGAGCTTCTGGAGGCAGAACTTCTCAAAGTTGCTAACAAG
GAGAAAACTGTTCAGGATTTGAAACAGGAAATAAAGGCTCTAAAAGAAGAAATAGGAAATGTCCAGCTTG
AAAAGGCTCAACAGTTATCTATCACTTCCAAAGTTCAGGAGCTTCAGAACTTATTAAAAGGAAAAGAGGA
ACAGATGAATACCATGAAGGCTGTTTTGGAAGAGAAAGAGAAAGACCTAGCCAATACAGGGAAGTGGTTA
CAGGATCTTCAAGAAGAAAATGAATCTTTAAAAGCACATGTTCAGGAAGTAGCACAACATAACTTGAAAG
AGGCCTCTTCTGCATCACAGTTTGAAGAACTTGAGATTGTGTTGAAAGAAAAGGAAAATGAATTGAAGAG
GTTAGAAGCCATGCTAAAAGAGAGGGAGAGTGATCTTTCTAGCAAAACACAGCTGTTACAGGATGTACAA
GATGAAAACAAATTGTTTAAGTCCCAAATTGAGCAGCTTAAACAACAAAACTACCAACAGGCATCTTCTT
TTCCCCCTCATGAAGAATTATTAAAAGTAATTTCAGAAAGAGAGAAAGAAATAAGTGGTCTCTGGAATGA
GTTAGATTCTTTGAAGGATGCAGTTGAACACCAGAGGAAGAAAAACAATGACCTTCGGGAGAAAAACTGG
GAAGCAATGGAAGCATTGGCATCAACTGAAAAAATGCTGCAGGACAAAGTGAACAAGACTTCCAAGGAAA
GGCAGCAACAGGTGGAAGCTGTTGAGTTGGAGGCTAAAGAAGTTCTCAAAAAATTATTTCCAAAGGTGTC
TGTCCCTTCTAATTTGAGTTATGGTGAATGGTTGCATGGATTTGAAAAAAAGGCAAAAGAATGTATGGCT
GGAACTTCAGGGTCAGAGGAGGTTAAGGTTCTAGAGCACAAGTTGAAAGAAGCTGATGAAATGCACACAT
TGTTACAGCTAGAGTGTGAAAAATACAAATCCGTCCTTGCAGAAACAGAAGGAATTTTACAGAAGCTACA
GAGAAGTGTTGAGCAAGAAGAAAATAAATGGAAAGTTAAGGTCGATGAATCACACAAGACTATTAAACAG
ATGCAGTCATCATTTACATCTTCAGAACAAGAGCTAGAGCGATTAAGAAGCGAAAATAAGGATATTGAAA
ATCTGAGAAGAGAACGAGAACATTTGGAAATGGAACTAGAAAAGGCAGAGATGGAACGATCTACCTATGT
TACAGAAGTCAGAGAGCTGAAAGATCTGTTGACTGAATTGCAGAAAAAACTTGATGATTCATATTCTGAA
GCAGTAAGACAGAATGAAGAGCTAAATTTGTTGAAGGCACAGTTAAATGAAACACTCACAAAACTTAGAA
CTGAACAAAATGAAAGACAGAAGGTAGCTGGTGATTTGCATAAGGCTCAACAGTCACTGGAGCTTATCCA
GTCAAAAATAGTAAAAGCTGCTGGAGACACTACTGTTATTGAAAATAGTGATGTTTCCCCAGAAACGGAG
TCTTCTGAGAAGGAGACAATGTCTGTAAGTCTAAATCAGACTGTAACACAGTTACAGCAGTTGCTTCAGG
CGGTAAACCAACAGCTCACAAAGGAGAAAGAGCACTACCAGGTGTTAGAGTGAAGCGGCCGCGACTCTAG
AGTCGACCTGCAGGCATGCAAGCTTGATATCAAGCTTATCGATAATCAACCTCTGGATTACAAAATTTGT
GAAAGATTGACTGGTATTCTTAACTATGTTGCTCCTTTTACGCTATGTGGATACGCTGCTTTAATGCCTT
TGTATCATGCTATTGCTTCCCGTATGGCTTTCATTTTCTCCTCCTTGTATAAATCCTGGTTGCTGTCTCT
TTATGAGGAGTTGTGGCCCGTTGTCAGGCAACGTGGCGTGGTGTGCACTGTGTTTGCTGACGCAACCCCC
ACTGGTTGGGGCATTGCCACCACCTGTCAGCTCCTTTCCGGGACTTTCGCTTTCCCCCTCCCTATTGCCA
CGGCGGAACTCATCGCCGCCTGCCTTGCCCGCTGCTGGACAGGGGCTCGGCTGTTGGGCACTGACAATTC
CGTGGTGTTGTCGGGGAAATCATCGTCCTTTCCTTGGCTGCTCGCCTGTGTTGCCACCTGGATTCTGCGC
GGGACGTCCTTCTGCTACGTCCCTTCGGCCCTCAATCCAGCGGACCTTCCTTCCCGCGGGCGCCCCCCTC
CTCACGGCGAGCGCTGCCACGTCAGACGAAGGGCGCAGCGAGCGTCCTGATCCTTCCGCCCGGACGCTCA
GGACAGCGGCCCGCTGCTCATAAGACTCGGCCTTAGAACCCCAGTATCAGCAGAAGGACATTTTAGGACG
GGACTTGGGTGACTCTAGGGCACTGGTTTTCTTTCCAGAGAGCGGAACAGGCGAGGAAAAGTAGTCCCTT
CTCGGCGATTCTGCGGAGGGATCTCCGTGGGGCGGTGAACGCCGATGATTATATAAGGACGCGCCGGGTG
TGGCACAGCTAGTTCCGTCGCAGCCGGGATTTGGGTCGCGGTTCTTGTTTGTGGATCGCTGTGATCGTCA
CTTGGTGAGTAGCGGGCTGCTGGGCTGGCCGGGGCTTTCGTGGCCGCCGGGCCGCTCGGTGGGACGGAAG
CGTGTGGAGAGACCGCCAAGGGCTGTAGTCTGGGTCCGCGAGCAAGGTTGCCCTGAACTGGGGGTTGGGG
GGAGCGCAGCAAAATGGCGGCTGTTCCCGAGTCTTGAATGGAAGACGCTTGTGAGGCGGGCTGTGAGGTC
GTTGAAACAAGGTGGGGGGCATGGTGGGCGGCAAGAACCCAAGGTCTTGAGGCCTTCGCTAATGCGGGAA
AGCTCTTATTCGGGTGAGATGGGCTGGGGCACCATCTGGGGACCCTGACGTGAAGTTTGTCACTGACTGG
AGAACTCGGTTTGTCGTCTGTTGCGGGGGCGGCAGTTATGGCGGTGCCGTTGGGCAGTGCACCCGTACCT
TTGGGAGCGCGCGCCCTCGTCGTGTCGTGACGTCACCCGTTCTGTTGGCTTATAATGCAGGGTGGGGCCA
CCTGCCGGTAGGTGTGCGGTAGGCTTTTCTCCGTCGCAGGACGCAGGGTTCGGGCCTAGGGTAGGCTCTC
CTGAATCGACAGGCGCCGGACCTCTGGTGAGGGGAGGGATAAGTGAGGCGTCAGTTTCTTTGGTCGGTTT
TATGTACCTATCTTCTTAAGTAGCTGAAGCTCCGGTTTTGAACTATGCGCTCGGGGTTGGCGAGTGTGTT
TTGTGAAGTTTTTTAGGCACCTTTTGAAATGTAATCATTTGGGTCAATATGTAATTTTCAGTGTTAGACT
AGTAAATTGTCCGCTAAATTCTGGCCGTTTTTGGCTTTTTTGTTAGACGAAGCTTGGTACCGAGCTCGGA
TCAATTCGCCACCATGGTGAGCAAGGGCGAGGAGCTGTTCACCGGGGTGGTGCCCATCCTGGTCGAGCTG
GACGGCGACGTAAACGGCCACAAGTTCAGCGTGTCCGGCGAGGGCGAGGGCGATGCCACCTACGGCAAGC
TGACCCTGAAGTTCATCTGCACCACCGGCAAGCTGCCCGTGCCCTGGCCCACCCTCGTGACCACCTTGAC
CTACGGCGTGCAGTGCTTCGCCCGCTACCCCGACCACATGAAGCAGCACGACTTCTTCAAGTCCGCCATG
CCCGAAGGCTACGTCCAGGAGCGCACCATCTTCTTCAAGGACGACGGCAACTACAAGACCCGCGCCGAGG
TGAAGTTCGAGGGCGACACCCTGGTGAACCGCATCGAGCTGAAGGGCATCGACTTCAAGGAGGACGGCAA
CATCCTGGGGCACAAGCTGGAGTACAACTACAACAGCCACAAGGTCTATATCACCGCCGACAAGCAGAAG
AACGGCATCAAGGTGAACTTCAAGACCCGCCACAACATCGAGGACGGCAGCGTGCAGCTCGCCGACCACT
ACCAGCAGAACACCCCCATCGGCGACGGCCCCGTGCTGCTGCCCGACAACCACTACCTGAGCACCCAGTC
CGCCCTGAGCAAAGACCCCAACGAGAAGCGCGATCACATGGTCCTGCTGGAGTTCGTGACCGCCGCCGGG
ATCACTCTCGGCATGGACGAGCTGTACAAGTAACTCGAGGGAATTAATTCGAGCTCGGTACCTTTAAGAC
CAATGACTTACAAGGCAGCTGTAGATCTTAGCCACTTTTTAAAAGAAAAGGGGGGACTGGAAGGGCTAAT
TCACTCCCAACGAAGACAAGATCTGCTTTTTGCTTGTACTGGGTCTCTCTGGTTAGACCAGATCTGAGCC
TGGGAGCTCTCTGGCTAACTAGGGAACCCACTGCTTAAGCCTCAATAAAGCTTGCCTTGAGTGCTTCAAG
TAGTGTGTGCCCGTCTGTTGTGTGACTCTGGTAACTAGAGATCCCTCAGACCCTTTTAGTCAGTGTGGAA
AATCTCTAGCAGCATCTAGAATTAATTCCGTGTATTCTATAGTGTCACCTAAATCGTATGTGTATGATAC
ATAAGGTTATGTATTAATTGTAGCCGCGTTCTAACGACAATATGTACAAGCCTAATTGTGTAGCATCTGG
CTTACTGAAGCAGACCCTATCATCTCTCTCGTAAACTGCCGTCAGAGTCGGTTTGGTTGGACGAACCTTC
TGAGTTTCTGGTAACGCCGTCCCGCACCCGGAAATGGTCAGCGAACCAATCAGCAGGGTCATCGCTAGCC
AGATCCTCTACGCCGGACGCATCGTGGCCGGCATCACCGGCGCCACAGGTGCGGTTGCTGGCGCCTATAT
CGCCGACATCACCGATGGGGAAGATCGGGCTCGCCACTTCGGGCTCATGAGCGCTTGTTTCGGCGTGGGT
ATGGTGGCAGGCCCCGTGGCCGGGGGACTGTTGGGCGCCATCTCCTTGCATGCACCATTCCTTGCGGCGG
CGGTGCTCAACGGCCTCAACCTACTACTGGGCTGCTTCCTAATGCAGGAGTCGCATAAGGGAGAGCGTCG
AATGGTGCACTCTCAGTACAATCTGCTCTGATGCCGCATAGTTAAGCCAGCCCCGACACCCGCCAACACC
CGCTGACGCGCCCTGACGGGCTTGTCTGCTCCCGGCATCCGCTTACAGACAAGCTGTGACCGTCTCCGGG
AGCTGCATGTGTCAGAGGTTTTCACCGTCATCACCGAAACGCGCGAGACGAAAGGGCCTCGTGATACGCC
TATTTTTATAGGTTAATGTCATGATAATAATGGTTTCTTAGACGTCAGGTGGCACTTTTCGGGGAAATGT
GCGCGGAACCCCTATTTGTTTATTTTTCTAAATACATTCAAATATGTATCCGCTCATGAGACAATAACCC
TGATAAATGCTTCAATAATATTGAAAAAGGAAGAGTATGAGTATTCAACATTTCCGTGTCGCCCTTATTC
CCTTTTTTGCGGCATTTTGCCTTCCTGTTTTTGCTCACCCAGAAACGCTGGTGAAAGTAAAAGATGCTGA
AGATCAGTTGGGTGCACGAGTGGGTTACATCGAACTGGATCTCAACAGCGGTAAGATCCTTGAGAGTTTT
CGCCCCGAAGAACGTTTTCCAATGATGAGCACTTTTAAAGTTCTGCTATGTGGCGCGGTATTATCCCGTA
TTGACGCCGGGCAAGAGCAACTCGGTCGCCGCATACACTATTCTCAGAATGACTTGGTTGAGTACTCACC
AGTCACAGAAAAGCATCTTACGGATGGCATGACAGTAAGAGAATTATGCAGTGCTGCCATAACCATGAGT
GATAACACTGCGGCCAACTTACTTCTGACAACGATCGGAGGACCGAAGGAGCTAACCGCTTTTTTGCACA
ACATGGGGGATCATGTAACTCGCCTTGATCGTTGGGAACCGGAGCTGAATGAAGCCATACCAAACGACGA
GCGTGACACCACGATGCCTGTAGCAATGGCAACAACGTTGCGCAAACTATTAACTGGCGAACTACTTACT
CTAGCTTCCCGGCAACAATTAATAGACTGGATGGAGGCGGATAAAGTTGCAGGACCACTTCTGCGCTCGG
CCCTTCCGGCTGGCTGGTTTATTGCTGATAAATCTGGAGCCGGTGAGCGTGGGTCTCGCGGTATCATTGC
AGCACTGGGGCCAGATGGTAAGCCCTCCCGTATCGTAGTTATCTACACGACGGGGAGTCAGGCAACTATG
GATGAACGAAATAGACAGATCGCTGAGATAGGTGCCTCACTGATTAAGCATTGGTAACTGTCAGACCAAG
TTTACTCATATATACTTTAGATTGATTTAAAACTTCATTTTTAATTTAAAAGGATCTAGGTGAAGATCCT
TTTTGATAATCTCATGACCAAAATCCCTTAACGTGAGTTTTCGTTCCACTGAGCGTCAGACCCCGTAGAA
AAGATCAAAGGATCTTCTTGAGATCCTTTTTTTCTGCGCGTAATCTGCTGCTTGCAAACAAAAAAACCAC
CGCTACCAGCGGTGGTTTGTTTGCCGGATCAAGAGCTACCAACTCTTTTTCCGAAGGTAACTGGCTTCAG
CAGAGCGCAGATACCAAATACTGTTCTTCTAGTGTAGCCGTAGTTAGGCCACCACTTCAAGAACTCTGTA
GCACCGCCTACATACCTCGCTCTGCTAATCCTGTTACCAGTGGCTGCTGCCAGTGGCGATAAGTCGTGTC
TTACCGGGTTGGACTCAAGACGATAGTTACCGGATAAGGCGCAGCGGTCGGGCTGAACGGGGGGTTCGTG
CACACAGCCCAGCTTGGAGCGAACGACCTACACCGAACTGAGATACCTACAGCGTGAGCTATGAGAAAGC
GCCACGCTTCCCGAAGGGAGAAAGGCGGACAGGTATCCGGTAAGCGGCAGGGTCGGAACAGGAGAGCGCA
CGAGGGAGCTTCCAGGGGGAAACGCCTGGTATCTTTATAGTCCTGTCGGGTTTCGCCACCTCTGACTTGA
GCGTCGATTTTTGTGATGCTCGTCAGGGGGGCGGAGCCTATGGAAAAACGCCAGCAACGCGGCCTTTTTA
CGGTTCCTGGCCTTTTGCTGGCCTTTTGCTCACATGTTCTTTCCTGCGTTATCCCCTGATTCTGTGGATA
ACCGTATTACCGCCTTTGAGTGAGCTGATACCGCTCGCCGCAGCCGAACGACCGAGCGCAGCGAGTCAGT
GAGCGAGGAAGCGGAAGAGCGCCCAATACGCAAACCGCCTCTCCCCGCGCGTTGGCCGATTCATTAATGC
AGCTGTGGAATGTGTGTCAGTTAGGGTGTGGAAAGTCCCCAGGCTCCCCAGCAGGCAGAAGTATGCAAAG
CATGCATCTCAATTAGTCAGCAACCAGGTGTGGAAAGTCCCCAGGCTCCCCAGCAGGCAGAAGTATGCAA
AGCATGCATCTCAATTAGTCAGCAACCATAGTCCCGCCCCTAACTCCGCCCATCCCGCCCCTAACTCCGC
CCAGTTCCGCCCATTCTCCGCCCCATGGCTGACTAATTTTTTTTATTTATGCAGAGGCCGAGGCCGCCTC
GGCCTCTGAGCTATTCCAGAAGTAGTGAGGAGGCTTTTTTGGAGGCCTAGGCTTTTGCAAAAAGCTTGGA
CACAAGACAGGCTTGCGAGATATGTTTGAGAATACCACTTTATCCCGCGTCAGGGAGAGGCAGTGCGTAA
AAAGACGCGGACTCATGTGAAATACTGGTTTTTAGTGCGCCAGATCTCTATAATCTCGCGCAACCTATTT
TCCCCTCGAACACTTTTTAAGCCGTAGATAAACAGGCTGGGACACTTCACATGAGCGAAAAATACATCGT
CACCTGGGACATGTTGCAGATCCATGCACGTAAACTCGCAAGCCGACTGATGCCTTCTGAACAATGGAAA
GGCATTATTGCCGTAAGCCGTGGCGGTCTGTACCGGGTGCGTTACTGGCGCGTGAACTGGGTATTCGTCA
TGTCGATACCGTTTGTATTTCCAGCTACGATCACGACAACCAGCGCGAGCTTAAAGTGCTGAAACGCGCA
GAAGGCGATGGCGAAGGCTTCATCGTTATTGATGACCTGGTGGATACCGGTGGTACTGCGGTTGCGATTC
GTGAAATGTATCCAAAAGCGCACTTTGTCACCATCTTCGCAAAACCGGCTGGTCGTCCGCTGGTTGATGA
CTATGTTGTTGATATCCCGCAAGATACCTGGATTGAACAGCCGTGGGATATGGGCGTCGTATTCGTCCCG
CCAATCTCCGGTCGCTAATCTTTTCAACGCCTGGCACTGCCGGGCGTTGTTCTTTTTAACTTCAGGCGGG
TTACAATAGTTTCCAGTAAGTATTCTGGAGGCTGCATCCATGACACAGGCAAACCTGAGCGAAACCCTGT
TCAAACCCCGCTTTAAACATCCTGAAACCTCGACGCTAGTCCGCCGCTTTAATCACGGCGCACAACCGCC
TGTGCAGTCGGCCCTTGATGGTAAAACCATCCCTCACTGGTATCGCATGATTAACCGTCTGATGTGGATC
TGGCGCGGCATTGACCCACGCGAAATCCTCGACGTCCAGGCACGTATTGTGATGAGCGATGCCGAACGTA
CCGACGATGATTTATACGATACGGTGATTGGCTACCGTGGCGGCAACTGGATTTATGAGTGGGCCCCGGA
TCTTTGTGAAGGAACCTTACTTCTGTGGTGTGACATAATTGGACAAACTACCTACAGAGATTTAAAGCTC
TAAGGTAAATATAAAATTTTTAAGTGTATAATGTGTTAAACTACTGATTCTAATTGTTTGTGTATTTTAG
ATTCCAACCTATGGAACTGATGAATGGGAGCAGTGGTGGAATGCCTTTAATGAGGAAAACCTGTTTTGCT
CAGAAGAAATGCCATCTAGTGATGATGAGGCTACTGCTGACTCTCAACATTCTACTCCTCCAAAAAAGAA
GAGAAAGGTAGAAGACCCCAAGGACTTTCCTTCAGAATTGCTAAGTTTTTTGAGTCATGCTGTGTTTAGT
AATAGAACTCTTGCTTGCTTTGCTATTTACACCACAAAGGAAAAAGCTGCACTGCTATACAAGAAAATTA
TGGAAAAATATTCTGTAACCTTTATAAGTAGGCATAACAGTTATAATCATAACATACTGTTTTTTCTTAC
TCCACACAGGCATAGAGTGTCTGCTATTAATAACTATGCTCAAAAATTGTGTACCTTTAGCTTTTTAATT
TGTAAAGGGGTTAATAAGGAATATTTGATGTATAGTGCCTTGACTAGAGATCATAATCAGCCATACCACA
TTTGTAGAGGTTTTACTTGCTTTAAAAAACCTCCCACACCTCCCCCTGAACCTGAAACATAAAATGAATG
CAATTGTTGTTGTTAACTTGTTTATTGCAGCTTATAATGGTTACAAATAAAGCAATAGCATCACAAATTT
CACAAATAAAGCATTTTTTTCACTGCATTCTAGTTGTGGTTTGTCCAAACTCATCAATGTATCTTATCAT
GTCTGGATCAACTGGATAACTCAAGCTAACCAAAATCATCCCAAACTTCCCACCCCATACCCTATTACCA
CTGCCAATTACCTGTGGTTTCATTTACTCTAAACCTGTGATTCCTCTGAATTATTTTCATTTTAAAGAAA
TTGTATTTGTTAAATATGTACTACAAACTTAGTAGTTGGAAGGGCTAATTCACTCCCAAAGAAGACAAGA
TATCCTTGATCTGTGGATCTACCACACACAAGGCTACTTCCCTGATTAGCAGAACTACACACCAGGGCCA
GGGGTCAGATATCCACTGACCTTTGGATGGTGCTACAAGCTAGTACCAGTTGAGCCAGATAAGGTAGAAG
AGGCCAATAAAGGAGAGAACACCAGCTTGTTACACCCTGTGAGCCTGCATGGGATGGATGACCCGGAGAG
AGAAGTGTTAGAGTGGAGGTTTGACAGCCGCCTAGCATTTCATCACGTGGCCCGAGAGCTGCATCCGGAG
TACTTCAAGAACTGC
Features (pLannotate 1.2.2; 34 found; start..end, strand, type, name):
     48..305     +  LTR            5' LTR (truncated): truncated 5' long terminal repeat (LTR) from HIV-1
    352..477     +  misc_feature   HIV-1 Ψ: packaging signal of human immunodeficiency virus type 1
    461..799     +  CDS            HIV-1 gag (fragment): gag protein from human immunodeficiency virus 1; gag
    974..1207    +  misc_feature   RRE: The Rev response element (RRE) of HIV-1 allows for Rev-dependent mRNA export from the nucleus to the cytoplasm.
   1584..1684    +  CDS            Rev (fragment): human immunodeficiency virus 1 (HIV-1) Rev protein; rev; enhances nuclear export of unspliced and incompletely spliced viral mRNAs
   1721..1838    +  misc_feature   cPPT/CTS: central polypurine tract and central termination sequence of HIV-1
   1875..1907    -  misc_feature   MCS (fragment): pBluescript multiple cloning site
   1991..2398    +  promoter       SFFV promoter: spleen focus-forming virus long terminal repeat (LTR) promoter
   2420..6490    +  CDS            KTN1: KTN1_HUMAN - Also known as CG1, KIAA0004. Experimental evidence at protein level: Swiss-Prot protein existence level 1. Receptor for kinesin thus involved in kinesin-driven vesicle motility. Accumulates in integrin-based adhesion complexes (IAC) upon integrin aggregation by fibronectin. From Homo sapiens (Human).
   6505..6535    +  misc_feature   MCS (fragment): pUC18/19 multiple cloning site
   6536..6554    +  misc_feature   MCS (fragment): pBluescript multiple cloning site
   6554..7059    +  misc_feature   WPRE (fragment): woodchuck hepatitis virus posttranscriptional regulatory element
   7052..8238    +  promoter       UbC promoter: human ubiquitin C promoter
   8274..8990    +  CDS            Emerald: Emerald is a basic (constitutively fluorescent) green fluorescent protein published in 1998, derived from Aequorea victoria. It is reported to be a very rapidly-maturing weak dimer.
   9018..9086    +  CDS            nef (fragment): NEF_HV1Z2 - Experimental evidence at protein level: Swiss-Prot protein existence level 1. Extracellular Nef protein targets CD4(+) T-lymphocytes for apoptosis by interacting with CXCR4 surface receptors. From Human immunodeficiency virus type 1 group M subtype D (isolate Z2/CDC-Z34) (HIV-1).
   9088..9321    +  LTR            3' LTR (ΔU3): self-inactivating 3' long terminal repeat (LTR) from HIV-1
   9346..9364    -  promoter       SP6 promoter: promoter for bacteriophage SP6 RNA polymerase
   9592..9871    +  CDS            TcR (fragment): tetracycline efflux protein; tet; confers resistance to tetracycline
   9872..9920    -  misc_feature   bom (fragment): basis of mobility region from pBR322
  10022..10057   -  CDS            rop (fragment): Rop protein, which maintains plasmids at low copy number; rop
  10152..10256   +  promoter       AmpR promoter: bla
  10257..11117   +  CDS            AmpR: β-lactamase; bla; confers resistance to ampicillin, carbenicillin, and related antibiotics
  11288..11876   +  rep_origin     ori: high-copy-number ColE1/pMB1/pBR322/pUC origin of replication
  12059..12115   +  CDS            lacI (fragment): lac repressor; lacI; The lac repressor binds to the lac operator to inhibit transcription in E. coli. This inhibition can be relieved by adding lactose or isopropyl-β-D-thiogalactopyranoside (IPTG).
  12122..12451   +  promoter       SV40 promoter: SV40 enhancer and early promoter
  12651..12770   +  CDS            gpt (fragment): XGPT_ECOLI - Also known as gpp, gxu. Experimental evidence at protein level: Swiss-Prot protein existence level 1. Purine salvage pathway enzyme that catalyzes the transfer of the ribosyl-5-phosphate group from 5-phospho-alpha-D-ribose 1- diphosphate (PRPP) to the N9 position of the 6-oxopurines guanine and xanthine to form the corresponding ribonucleotides GMP (guanosine 5'- monophosphate) and XMP (xanthosine 5'-monophosphate), with the release of PPi. To a lesser extent, also acts on hypoxanthine (PubMed:9100006, PubMed:3886014). Does not ribophosphorylate adenine (PubMed:3886014). From Esch
  12770..13105   +  CDS            gpt (fragment): XGPT_ECOLI - Also known as gpp, gxu. Experimental evidence at protein level: Swiss-Prot protein existence level 1. Purine salvage pathway enzyme that catalyzes the transfer of the ribosyl-5-phosphate group from 5-phospho-alpha-D-ribose 1- diphosphate (PRPP) to the N9 position of the 6-oxopurines guanine and xanthine to form the corresponding ribonucleotides GMP (guanosine 5'- monophosphate) and XMP (xanthosine 5'-monophosphate), with the release of PPi. To a lesser extent, also acts on hypoxanthine (PubMed:9100006, PubMed:3886014). Does not ribophosphorylate adenine (PubMed:3886014). From Esch
  13200..13505   +  CDS            frsA (fragment): FRSA_ECOLI - Also known as yafA. Experimental evidence at protein level: Swiss-Prot protein existence level 1. Catalyzes the hydrolysis of esters (PubMed:15808744). Displays esterase activity toward pNP-butyrate (PubMed:15808744). May stimulate mixed-acid fermentation by acting as a fermentation/respiration switch that down-regulates respiration and up- regulates fermentation rates (PubMed:15169777). From Escherichia coli (strain K12).
  13509..13583   +  CDS            small t antigen (fragment): SV40 (simian virus 40) small t antigen
  13585..13650   +  intron         small t intron: SV40 (simian virus 40) small t antigen intron
  13780..13800   +  CDS            SV40 NLS: nuclear localization signal of SV40 (simian virus 40) large T antigen
  14119..14202   +  CDS            large T antigen (fragment): large T antigen from SV40 (simian virus 40)
  14225..14359   +  polyA_signal   SV40 poly(A) signal: SV40 polyadenylation signal
  14527..14855   +  LTR            3' LTR (fragment): 3' long terminal repeat (LTR) from HIV-1
