[The description below was written by a language model from this plasmid's Addgene catalogue record and pLannotate feature annotations shown in this document.]
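Description:
pLV-SFFV-KTN1-WPRE-UbC-Emerald is a lentiviral transfer plasmid of about 14.9 kb for mammalian expression, built by inserting human kinectin 1 (KTN1) into the pLV-SFFV-MCS-WPRE-UbC-Emerald backbone. In bacteria it is maintained by a high-copy ColE1/pUC-type origin and selected with ampicillin through the bla gene. The record specifies a recombination-deficient growth strain, as is common for plasmids carrying repeated LTRs. The plasmid backbone outside the viral cassette also contains leftover sequences detected by annotation. These include fragments of TcR, rop, bom and lacI, and an SV40 promoter followed by gpt fragments, SV40 small t intron and T antigen pieces, and an SV40 poly(A) signal. The record assigns no role to these elements.

The HIV-1-derived proviral region runs from a truncated 5' LTR through the Ψ packaging signal (extending into a gag fragment), the Rev response element and the cPPT/CTS, to a ΔU3 self-inactivating 3' LTR. An additional LTR fragment sits at the end of the linearised record, just upstream of the 5' LTR in the circular plasmid. Between the LTRs are two independent expression units in the same orientation. The spleen focus-forming virus LTR promoter drives the roughly 4.07 kb KTN1 coding sequence, followed by a WPRE fragment that enhances transcript stability and expression. The human ubiquitin C promoter then drives Emerald, a rapidly maturing green fluorescent protein from Aequorea victoria. No tag on KTN1 is annotated. Because Emerald is expressed separately rather than fused, it marks transduced cells without modifying kinectin, a kinesin receptor involved in vesicle motility. The construct is suited to producing lentiviral particles for stable KTN1 overexpression in mammalian cells, although the record does not state a specific experimental application.
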