Addgene plasmid #225941: pLV-SFFV-KTN1-WPRE-UbC-Emerald
Purpose: Lentiviral vector plasmid expressing human kinectin 1 (KNT1) under the spleen focus-forming virus (SFFV) promoter and Emerald under the Ubiquitin C (UbC) promoter
Depositing lab: Richard Eva & Bart Nieuwenhuis & Evan Reid. Depositing organization: University of Cambridge.
Backbone
  Vector backbone: pLV-SFFV-MCS-WPRE-UbC-Emerald (Addgene #211796)
  Backbone manufacturer: Bart Nieuwenhuis
  Vector type: Mammalian Expression, Lentiviral
Growth in bacteria
  Bacterial resistance: Ampicillin, 100 μg/mL
  Growth temperature: 37°C
  Growth strain: NEB Stable
  Copy number: High Copy
Gene/Insert 1
  Gene/Insert name: KTN1 (alt name: Kinectin 1)
  Species: H. sapiens (human)
  Insert size (bp): 4074
  Entrez Gene: KTN1 (a.k.a. CG1, KNT, MU-RMS-40.19)
  Promoter: SFFV
  Cloning method: Unknown
  Sequencing primers: 5′ n/a
Gene/Insert 2
  Gene/Insert name: Emerald (alt name: EmGFP)
  Species: A. victoria
  Promoter: UbC
  Cloning method: Unknown
  Sequencing primers: 5′ n/a
Resource information
  A portion of this plasmid was derived from a plasmid made by: VectorBuilder
Terms and licenses: Academic/Nonprofit Terms; Industry Terms: Not Available to Industry
How to cite: pLV-SFFV-KTN1-WPRE-UbC-Emerald was a gift from Richard Eva & Bart Nieuwenhuis & Evan Reid (Addgene plasmid # 225941 ; http://n2t.net/addgene:225941 ; RRID:Addgene_225941)
